Addgene plasmid #59154: pLentiPGK Blast DEST JNKKTRmRuby2
Purpose: Lentiviral vector to express JNK KTR mRuby2 under PGK promoter (With Blasticidin Resistance)
Depositing lab: Markus Covert. Depositing organization: Stanford University. Publication: High-sensitivity measurements of multiple kinase activities in live single cells. Regot S, Hughey JJ, Bajar BT, Carrasco S, Covert MW. Cell. 2014 Jun 19;157(7):1724-34. doi: 10.1016/j.cell.2014.04.039. PubMed 24949979.
Backbone
  Vector backbone: pLENTI PGK Blast DEST (w524-1)
  Backbone manufacturer: Eric Campeau Lab (Addgene Plasmid 19065)
  Vector type: Mammalian Expression, Lentiviral
  Selectable markers: Blasticidin
Growth in bacteria
  Bacterial resistance: Ampicillin, 100 μg/mL
  Growth temperature: 30°C
  Growth strain: Stbl3
  Copy number: Unknown
Gene/Insert
  Gene/Insert name: JNK Kinase Translocation Reporter
  Species: H. sapiens (human)
  Entrez Gene: MAPK8 (a.k.a. JNK, JNK-46, JNK1, JNK1A2, JNK21B1/2, PRKM8, SAPK1, SAPK1c)
  Promoter: PGK
  Tag / fusion protein: mRuby2
  Cloning method: Gateway Cloning
  Sequencing primers: 5′ CATTAAAGCAGCGTATCC
Terms and licenses: Academic/Nonprofit Terms; Industry Terms: Not Available to Industry
How to cite: pLentiPGK Blast DEST JNKKTRmRuby2 was a gift from Markus Covert (Addgene plasmid # 59154 ; http://n2t.net/addgene:59154 ; RRID:Addgene_59154)
