[The description below was written by a language model from this plasmid's Addgene catalogue record and pLannotate feature annotations shown in this document.]
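Description:
pLentiPGK Blast DEST JNKKTRmRuby2 is a lentiviral mammalian expression plasmid built on the pLENTI PGK Blast DEST Gateway destination backbone. It carries the elements of an HIV-1-derived transfer vector. An RSV enhancer/promoter drives a truncated 5' LTR, followed by the Ψ packaging signal with a gag fragment, the Rev response element for Rev-dependent nuclear export of the genomic RNA, and the cPPT/CTS. The downstream LTR is annotated in one of the two sequence records as a ΔU3 self-inactivating 3' LTR and in the other as a truncated LTR. The two records are otherwise essentially identical apart from their start position and a few nucleotides of length. In bacteria the plasmid is maintained through a high-copy ColE1/pUC-type origin and ampicillin resistance. An f1 origin, an SV40 origin and poly(A) signal, and lac, T3 and T7 remnants are also present in the backbone.

The payload sits between attB1 and attB2 sites, which are left behind by the Gateway recombination used to insert it, and is transcribed from the human PGK promoter. It encodes the JNK kinase translocation reporter, annotated as a fragment of human JUN fused in frame to the red fluorescent protein mRuby2, with a WPRE downstream to enhance transcript expression. The catalogue links the insert to MAPK8 (JNK1), which is the kinase being reported on rather than the encoded sequence. A separate SV40/EM7 promoter cassette expresses blasticidin S deaminase, allowing selection of transduced cells with blasticidin. The construct is intended for making stable cell lines in which JNK activity is read out in live single cells by imaging, as the reporter's name and associated publication indicate.
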