Features (pLannotate 1.2.2; 33 found; start..end, strand, type, name):
      1..181     +  LTR            5' LTR (truncated): truncated 5' long terminal repeat (LTR) from HIV-1
    228..353     +  misc_feature   HIV-1 Ψ: packaging signal of human immunodeficiency virus type 1
    337..700     +  CDS            HIV-1 gag (fragment): gag protein from human immunodeficiency virus 1; gag
    846..1079    +  misc_feature   RRE: The Rev response element (RRE) of HIV-1 allows for Rev-dependent mRNA export from the nucleus to the cytoplasm.
   1456..1556    +  CDS            Rev (fragment): human immunodeficiency virus 1 (HIV-1) Rev protein; rev; enhances nuclear export of unspliced and incompletely spliced viral mRNAs
   1575..1692    +  misc_feature   cPPT/CTS: central polypurine tract and central termination sequence of HIV-1
   1712..1735    -  misc_feature   MCS (fragment): pBluescript multiple cloning site
   1738..2248    +  promoter       hPGK promoter: human phosphoglycerate kinase 1 promoter
   2303..2327    +  protein_bind   attB1: mutant version of attB; recombination site for the Gateway® BP reaction BP Clonase™
   2356..2408    +  misc_feature   MCS: multiple cloning site
   2429..2608    +  CDS            JUN (fragment): JUN_HUMAN - Experimental evidence at protein level: Swiss-Prot protein existence level 1. Transcription factor that recognizes and binds to the enhancer heptamer motif 5'-TGA[CG]TCA-3' (PubMed:10995748, PubMed:22083952). Promotes activity of NR5A1 when phosphorylated by HIPK3 leading to increased steroidogenic gene expression upon cAMP signaling pathway stimulation (PubMed:17210646). Involved in activated KRAS-mediated transcriptional activation of USP28 in colorectal cancer (CRC) cells (PubMed:24623306). Binds to the USP28 promoter in colorectal cancer (CRC) cells (PubMed:24623306). From Homo
   2615..3322    +  CDS            mRuby2: mRuby2 is a basic (constitutively fluorescent) red fluorescent protein published in 2012, derived from Entacmaea quadricolor. It has moderate acid sensitivity.
   3349..3373    -  protein_bind   attB2: mutant version of attB; recombination site for the Gateway® BP reaction BP Clonase™
   3404..3992    +  misc_feature   WPRE: woodchuck hepatitis virus posttranscriptional regulatory element
   4048..4377    +  promoter       SV40 promoter: SV40 enhancer and early promoter
   4425..4472    +  promoter       EM7 promoter: synthetic bacterial promoter&nbsp
   4491..4889    +  CDS            BSD: blasticidin S deaminase; Aspergillus terreus BSD; confers resistance to blasticidin
   4906..5043    +  CDS            nef (fragment): NEF_HV1LA - Experimental evidence at protein level: Swiss-Prot protein existence level 1. Extracellular Nef protein targets CD4(+) T-lymphocytes for apoptosis by interacting with CXCR4 surface receptors. From Human immunodeficiency virus type 1 group M subtype B (isolate Lai) (HIV-1).
   5029..5209    +  LTR            5' LTR (truncated): truncated 5' long terminal repeat (LTR) from HIV-1
   5281..5402    +  polyA_signal   SV40 poly(A) signal: SV40 polyadenylation signal
   5442..5577    +  rep_origin     SV40 ori: SV40 origin of replication
   5598..5616    -  promoter       T7 promoter: promoter for bacteriophage T7 RNA polymerase
   5624..5779    +  CDS            lacZα (fragment): LacZα fragment of β-galactosidase; lacZ fragment
   5784..6212    +  rep_origin     f1 ori (sequence partly withheld): f1 bacteriophage origin of replication; arrow indicates direction of (+) strand synthesis
   6265..6369    +  promoter       AmpR promoter: bla
   6370..7230    +  CDS            AmpR: β-lactamase; bla; confers resistance to ampicillin, carbenicillin, and related antibiotics
   7401..7989    +  rep_origin     ori: high-copy-number ColE1/pMB1/pBR322/pUC origin of replication
   8172..8264    +  CDS            lacI (fragment): lac repressor; lacI; The lac repressor binds to the lac operator to inhibit transcription in E. coli. This inhibition can be relieved by adding lactose or isopropyl-β-D-thiogalactopyranoside (IPTG).
   8277..8298    +  protein_bind   CAP binding site: CAP binding activates transcription in the presence of cAMP. E. coli catabolite activator protein
   8313..8343    +  promoter       lac promoter: promoter for the E. coli lac operon
   8351..8367    +  protein_bind   lac operator: The lac repressor binds to the lac operator to inhibit transcription in E. coli. This inhibition can be relieved by adding lactose or isopropyl-β-D-thiogalactopyranoside (IPTG). lac repressor encoded by lacI
   8412..8430    +  promoter       T3 promoter: promoter for bacteriophage T3 RNA polymerase
   8458..8684    +  promoter       RSV promoter: Rous sarcoma virus enhancer/promoter
>Addgene plasmid #59154 | pLentiPGK Blast DEST JNKKTRmRuby2 | addgene full sequence | sequence record 447918 | Addgene NGS Result
GGGTCTCTCTGGTTAGACCAGATCTGAGCCTGGGAGCTCTCTGGCTAACTAGGGAACCCACTGCTTAAGC
CTCAATAAAGCTTGCCTTGAGTGCTTCAAGTAGTGTGTGCCCGTCTGTTGTGTGACTCTGGTAACTAGAG
ATCCCTCAGACCCTTTTAGTCAGTGTGGAAAATCTCTAGCAGTGGCGCCCGAACAGGGACTTGAAAGCGA
AAGGGAAACCAGAGGAGCTCTCTCGACGCAGGACTCGGCTTGCTGAAGCGCGCACGGCAAGAGGCGAGGG
GCGGCGACTGGTGAGTACGCCAAAAATTTTGACTAGCGGAGGCTAGAAGGAGAGAGATGGGTGCGAGAGC
GTCAGTATTAAGCGGGGGAGAATTAGATCGCGATGGGAAAAAATTCGGTTAAGGCCAGGGGGAAAGAAAA
AATATAAATTAAAACATATAGTATGGGCAAGCAGGGAGCTAGAACGATTCGCAGTTAATCCTGGCCTGTT
AGAAACATCAGAAGGCTGTAGACAAATACTGGGACAGCTACAACCATCCCTTCAGACAGGATCAGAAGAA
CTTAGATCATTATATAATACAGTAGCAACCCTCTATTGTGTGCATCAAAGGATAGAGATAAAAGACACCA
AGGAAGCTTTAGACAAGATAGAGGAAGAGCAAAACAAAAGTAAGACCACCGCACAGCAAGCGGCCGCTGA
TCTTCAGACCTGGAGGAGGAGATATGAGGGACAATTGGAGAAGTGAATTATATAAATATAAAGTAGTAAA
AATTGAACCATTAGGAGTAGCACCCACCAAGGCAAAGAGAAGAGTGGTGCAGAGAGAAAAAAGAGCAGTG
GGAATAGGAGCTTTGTTCCTTGGGTTCTTGGGAGCAGCAGGAAGCACTATGGGCGCAGCGTCAATGACGC
TGACGGTACAGGCCAGACAATTATTGTCTGGTATAGTGCAGCAGCAGAACAATTTGCTGAGGGCTATTGA
GGCGCAACAGCATCTGTTGCAACTCACAGTCTGGGGCATCAAGCAGCTCCAGGCAAGAATCCTGGCTGTG
GAAAGATACCTAAAGGATCAACAGCTCCTGGGGATTTGGGGTTGCTCTGGAAAACTCATTTGCACCACTG
CTGTGCCTTGGAATGCTAGTTGGAGTAATAAATCTCTGGAACAGATTTGGAATCACACGACCTGGATGGA
GTGGGACAGAGAAATTAACAATTACACAAGCTTAATACACTCCTTAATTGAAGAATCGCAAAACCAGCAA
GAAAAGAATGAACAAGAATTATTGGAATTAGATAAATGGGCAAGTTTGTGGAATTGGTTTAACATAACAA
ATTGGCTGTGGTATATAAAATTATTCATAATGATAGTAGGAGGCTTGGTAGGTTTAAGAATAGTTTTTGC
TGTACTTTCTATAGTGAATAGAGTTAGGCAGGGATATTCACCATTATCGTTTCAGACCCACCTCCCAACC
CCGAGGGGACCCGACAGGCCCGAAGGAATAGAAGAAGAAGGTGGAGAGAGAGACAGAGACAGATCCATTC
GATTAGTGAACGGATCTCGACGGTATCGGTTAACTTTTAAAAGAAAAGGGGGGATTGGGGGGTACAGTGC
AGGGGAAAGAATAGTAGACATAATAGCAACAGACATACAAACTAAAGAATTACAAAAACAAATTACAAAA
ATTCAAAATTTTATCGATCACGAGACTAGCCTCGAGAAGCTTGATATCGAATTCCACGGGGTTGGGGTTG
CGCCTTTTCCAAGGCAGCCCTGGGTTTGCGCAGGGACGCGGCTGCTCTGGGCGTGGTTCCGGGAAACGCA
GCGGCGCCGACCCTGGGTCTCGCACATTCTTCACGTCCGTTCGCAGCGTCACCCGGATCTTCGCCGCTAC
CCTTGTGGGCCCCCCGGCGACGCTTCCTGCTCCGCCCCTAAGTCGGGAAGGTTCCTTGCGGTTCGCGGCG
TGCCGGACGTGACAAACGGAAGCCGCACGTCTCACTAGTACCCTCGCAGACGGACAGCGCCAGGGAGCAA
TGGCAGCGCGCCGACCGCGATGGGCTGTGGCCAATAGCGGCTGCTCAGCAGGGCGCGCCGAGAGCAGCGG
CCGGGAAGGGGCGGTGCGGGAGGCGGGGTGTGGGGCGGTAGTGTGGGCCCTGTTCCTGCCCGCGCGGTGT
TCCGCATTCTGCAAGCCTCCGGAGCGCACGTCGGCAGTCGGCTCCCTCGTTGACCGAATCACCGACCTCT
CTCCCCAGGGGGATCCACCGGTTCGTCGACTAGTCCAGTGTGGTGGAATTCTGCAGATATCAACAAGTTT
GTACAAAAAAGCAGGCTTTAAAGGAACCAATTCAGTCGACTGGATCTCGAGCTCAAGCTTCGAATTCTGC
AGTCGACGGTACCGCGGGCCCGGGATCCACCGGCCGGTCGCCACCATGAGTAACCCTAAGATCCTAAAAC
AGAGCATGACCTTGAACCTGGCCGACCCGGTGGGCAGTCTGAAGCCGCACCTCCGCGCCAAGCGCTCGGC
CGGTCTCAACGAAGACGAGTCGCCATCTAAGAAGCTGGCGTCGCCGGAGGTGTCGTCAAGGCTGGAGCGC
CTGACCCTCCAGTCCAGCACTAGTGTGTCTAAGGGCGAAGAGCTGATCAAGGAAAATATGCGTATGAAGG
TGGTCATGGAAGGTTCGGTCAACGGCCACCAATTCAAATGCACAGGTGAAGGAGAAGGCAATCCGTACAT
GGGAACTCAAACCATGAGGATCAAAGTCATCGAGGGAGGACCCCTGCCATTTGCCTTTGACATTCTTGCC
ACGTCGTTCATGTATGGCAGCCGTACTTTTATCAAGTACCCGAAAGGCATTCCTGATTTCTTTAAACAGT
CCTTTCCTGAGGGTTTTACTTGGGAAAGAGTTACGAGATACGAAGATGGTGGAGTCGTCACCGTCATGCA
GGACACCAGCCTTGAGGATGGCTGTCTCGTTTACCACGTCCAAGTCAGAGGGGTAAACTTTCCCTCCAAT
GGTCCCGTGATGCAGAAGAAGACCAAGGGTTGGGAGCCTAATACAGAGATGATGTATCCAGCAGATGGTG
GTCTGAGGGGATACACTCATATGGCACTGAAAGTTGATGGTGGTGGCCATCTGTCTTGCTCTTTCGTAAC
AACTTACAGGTCAAAAAAGACCGTCGGGAACATCAAGATGCCCGGTATCCATGCCGTTGATCACCGCCTG
GAAAGGTTAGAGGAAAGTGACAATGAAATGTTCGTAGTACAACGCGAACACGCAGTTGCCAAGTTCGCCG
GGCTTGGTGGTGGGATGGACGAGCTGTACAAGTAAGCGGCCGCACTCGAGATATCTAGACCCAGCTTTCT
TGTACAAAGTGGTTGATATCCAGCACAGTGGCGGCCGCTCGACAATCAACCTCTGGATTACAAAATTTGT
GAAAGATTGACTGGTATTCTTAACTATGTTGCTCCTTTTACGCTATGTGGATACGCTGCTTTAATGCCTT
TGTATCATGCTATTGCTTCCCGTATGGCTTTCATTTTCTCCTCCTTGTATAAATCCTGGTTGCTGTCTCT
TTATGAGGAGTTGTGGCCCGTTGTCAGGCAACGTGGCGTGGTGTGCACTGTGTTTGCTGACGCAACCCCC
ACTGGTTGGGGCATTGCCACCACCTGTCAGCTCCTTTCCGGGACTTTCGCTTTCCCCCTCCCTATTGCCA
CGGCGGAACTCATCGCCGCCTGCCTTGCCCGCTGCTGGACAGGGGCTCGGCTGTTGGGCACTGACAATTC
CGTGGTGTTGTCGGGGAAGCTGACGTCCTTTCCATGGCTGCTCGCCTGTGTTGCCACCTGGATTCTGCGC
GGGACGTCCTTCTGCTACGTCCCTTCGGCCCTCAATCCAGCGGACCTTCCTTCCCGCGGCCTGCTGCCGG
CTCTGCGGCCTCTTCCGCGTCTTCGCCTTCGCCCTCAGACGAGTCGGATCTCCCTTTGGGCCGCCTCCCC
GCCTGGAATTCTGCAGATATCCGGTTAGTAATGAGTTTGGAATTAATTCTGTGGAATGTGTGTCAGTTAG
GGTGTGGAAAGTCCCCAGGCTCCCCAGCAGGCAGAAGTATGCAAAGCATGCATCTCAATTAGTCAGCAAC
CAGGTGTGGAAAGTCCCCAGGCTCCCCAGCAGGCAGAAGTATGCAAAGCATGCATCTCAATTAGTCAGCA
ACCATAGTCCCGCCCCTAACTCCGCCCATCCCGCCCCTAACTCCGCCCAGTTCCGCCCATTCTCCGCCCC
ATGGCTGACTAATTTTTTTTATTTATGCAGAGGCCGAGGCCGCCTCTGCCTCTGAGCTATTCCAGAAGTA
GTGAGGAGGCTTTTTTGGAGGCCTAGGCTTTTGCAAAAAGCTCCCGGGAGCTTGTATATCCATTTTCGGA
TCTGATCAGCACGTGTTGACAATTAATCATCGGCATAGTATATCGGCATAGTATAATACGACAAGGTGAG
GAACTAAACCATGGCCAAGCCTTTGTCTCAAGAAGAATCCACCCTCATTGAAAGAGCAACGGCTACAATC
AACAGCATCCCCATCTCTGAAGACTACAGCGTCGCCAGCGCAGCTCTCTCTAGCGACGGCCGCATCTTCA
CTGGTGTCAATGTATATCATTTTACTGGGGGACCTTGTGCAGAACTCGTGGTGCTGGGCACTGCTGCTGC
TGCGGCAGCTGGCAACCTGACTTGTATCGTCGCGATCGGAAATGAGAACAGGGGCATCTTGAGCCCCTGC
GGACGGTGCCGACAGGTGCTTCTCGATCTGCATCCTGGGATCAAAGCCATAGTGAAGGACAGTGATGGAC
AGCCGACGGCAGTTGGGATTCGTGAATTGCTGCCCTCTGGTTATGTGTGGGAGGGCTAAGCACAATTCGA
GCTCGGTACCTTTAAGACCAATGACTTACAAGGCAGCTGTAGATCTTAGCCACTTTTTAAAAGAAAAGGG
GGGACTGGAAGGGCTAGCTCACTCCCAACGAAGACAAGATCTGCTTTTTGCTTGTACTGGGTCTCTCTGG
TTAGACCAGATCTGAGCCTGGGAGCTCTCTGGCTAACTAGGGAACCCACTGCTTAAGCCTCAATAAAGCT
TGCCTTGAGTGCTTCAAGTAGTGTGTGCCCGTCTGTTGTGTGACTCTGGTAACTAGAGATCCCTCAGACC
CTTTTAGTCAGTGTGGAAAATCTCTAGCAGTAGTAGTTCATGTCATCTTATTATTCAGTATTTATAACTT
GCAAAGAAATGAATATCAGAGAGTGAGAGGAACTTGTTTATTGCAGCTTATAATGGTTACAAATAAAGCA
ATAGCATCACAAATTTCACAAATAAAGCATTTTTTTCACTGCATTCTAGTTGTGGTTTGTCCAAACTCAT
CAATGTATCTTATCATGTCTGGCTCTAGCTATCCCGCCCCTAACTCCGCCCATCCCGCCCCTAACTCCGC
CCAGTTCCGCCCATTCTCCGCCCCATGGCTGACTAATTTTTTTTATTTATGCAGAGGCCGAGGCCGCCTC
GGCCTCTGAGCTATTCCAGAAGTAGTGAGGAGGCTTTTTTGGAGGCCTAGGGACGTACCCAATTCGCCCT
ATAGTGAGTCGTATTACGCGCGCTCACTGGCCGTCGTTTTACAACGTCGTGACTGGGAAAACCCTGGCGT
TACCCAACTTAATCGCCTTGCAGCACATCCCCCTTTCGCCAGCTGGCGTAATAGCGAAGAGGCCCGCACC
GATCGCCCTTCCCAACAGTTGCGCAGCCTGAATGGCGAATGGG
[124 nt withheld, positions 5784-5907]
C
[91 nt withheld, positions 5909-5999]
A
[49 nt withheld, positions 6001-6049]
CCTTTGACGTTGGAGTCCACGTTCTTT
[37 nt withheld, positions 6077-6113]
ACCCTATCTCGGTCTATTCTTTTGATTTATAAGGGATTTTGCCGATTTCGGCCTATTGGTTAAAAAATGA
GCTGATTTAACAAAAATTTAACGCGAATTTTAACAAAATATTAACGCTTACAATTTAGGTGGCACTTTTC
GGGGAAATGTGCGCGGAACCCCTATTTGTTTATTTTTCTAAATACATTCAAATATGTATCCGCTCATGAG
ACAATAACCCTGATAAATGCTTCAATAATATTGAAAAAGGAAGAGTATGAGTATTCAACATTTCCGTGTC
GCCCTTATTCCCTTTTTTGCGGCATTTTGCCTTCCTGTTTTTGCTCACCCAGAAACGCTGGTGAAAGTAA
AAGATGCTGAAGATCAGTTGGGTGCACGAGTGGGTTACATCGAACTGGATCTCAACAGCGGTAAGATCCT
TGAGAGTTTTCGCCCCGAAGAACGTTTTCCAATGATGAGCACTTTTAAAGTTCTGCTATGTGGCGCGGTA
TTATCCCGTATTGACGCCGGGCAAGAGCAACTCGGTCGCCGCATACACTATTCTCAGAATGACTTGGTTG
AGTACTCACCAGTCACAGAAAAGCATCTTACGGATGGCATGACAGTAAGAGAATTATGCAGTGCTGCCAT
AACCATGAGTGATAACACTGCGGCCAACTTACTTCTGACAACGATCGGAGGACCGAAGGAGCTAACCGCT
TTTTTGCACAACATGGGGGATCATGTAACTCGCCTTGATCGTTGGGAACCGGAGCTGAATGAAGCCATAC
CAAACGACGAGCGTGACACCACGATGCCTGTAGCAATGGCAACAACGTTGCGCAAACTATTAACTGGCGA
ACTACTTACTCTAGCTTCCCGGCAACAATTAATAGACTGGATGGAGGCGGATAAAGTTGCAGGACCACTT
CTGCGCTCGGCCCTTCCGGCTGGCTGGTTTATTGCTGATAAATCTGGAGCCGGTGAGCGTGGGTCTCGCG
GTATCATTGCAGCACTGGGGCCAGATGGTAAGCCCTCCCGTATCGTAGTTATCTACACGACGGGGAGTCA
GGCAACTATGGATGAACGAAATAGACAGATCGCTGAGATAGGTGCCTCACTGATTAAGCATTGGTAACTG
TCAGACCAAGTTTACTCATATATACTTTAGATTGATTTAAAACTTCATTTTTAATTTAAAAGGATCTAGG
TGAAGATCCTTTTTGATAATCTCATGACCAAAATCCCTTAACGTGAGTTTTCGTTCCACTGAGCGTCAGA
CCCCGTAGAAAAGATCAAAGGATCTTCTTGAGATCCTTTTTTTCTGCGCGTAATCTGCTGCTTGCAAACA
AAAAAACCACCGCTACCAGCGGTGGTTTGTTTGCCGGATCAAGAGCTACCAACTCTTTTTCCGAAGGTAA
CTGGCTTCAGCAGAGCGCAGATACCAAATACTGTTCTTCTAGTGTAGCCGTAGTTAGGCCACCACTTCAA
GAACTCTGTAGCACCGCCTACATACCTCGCTCTGCTAATCCTGTTACCAGTGGCTGCTGCCAGTGGCGAT
AAGTCGTGTCTTACCGGGTTGGACTCAAGACGATAGTTACCGGATAAGGCGCAGCGGTCGGGCTGAACGG
GGGGTTCGTGCACACAGCCCAGCTTGGAGCGAACGACCTACACCGAACTGAGATACCTACAGCGTGAGCT
ATGAGAAAGCGCCACGCTTCCCGAAGGGAGAAAGGCGGACAGGTATCCGGTAAGCGGCAGGGTCGGAACA
GGAGAGCGCACGAGGGAGCTTCCAGGGGGAAACGCCTGGTATCTTTATAGTCCTGTCGGGTTTCGCCACC
TCTGACTTGAGCGTCGATTTTTGTGATGCTCGTCAGGGGGGCGGAGCCTATGGAAAAACGCCAGCAACGC
GGCCTTTTTACGGTTCCTGGCCTTTTGCTGGCCTTTTGCTCACATGTTCTTTCCTGCGTTATCCCCTGAT
TCTGTGGATAACCGTATTACCGCCTTTGAGTGAGCTGATACCGCTCGCCGCAGCCGAACGACCGAGCGCA
GCGAGTCAGTGAGCGAGGAAGCGGAAGAGCGCCCAATACGCAAACCGCCTCTCCCCGCGCGTTGGCCGAT
TCATTAATGCAGCTGGCACGACAGGTTTCCCGACTGGAAAGCGGGCAGTGAGCGCAACGCAATTAATGTG
AGTTAGCTCACTCATTAGGCACCCCAGGCTTTACACTTTATGCTTCCGGCTCGTATGTTGTGTGGAATTG
TGAGCGGATAACAATTTCACACAGGAAACAGCTATGACCATGATTACGCCAAGCGCGCAATTAACCCTCA
CTAAAGGGAACAAAAGCTGGAGCTGCAAGCTTAATGTAGTCTTATGCAATACTCTTGTAGTCTTGCAACA
TGGTAACGATGAGTTAGCAACATGCCTTACAAGGAGAGAAAAAGCACCGTGCATGCCGATTGGTGGAAGT
AAGGTGGTACGATCGTGCCTTATTAGGAAGGCAACAGACGGGTCTGACATGGATTGGACGAACCACTGAA
TTGCCGCATTGCAGAGATATTGTATTTAAGTGCCTAGCTCGATACATAAAC
