Features (pLannotate 1.2.2; 33 found; start..end, strand, type, name):
     27..131     +  promoter       AmpR promoter: bla
    132..992     +  CDS            AmpR: β-lactamase; bla; confers resistance to ampicillin, carbenicillin, and related antibiotics
   1163..1751    +  rep_origin     ori: high-copy-number ColE1/pMB1/pBR322/pUC origin of replication
   1934..2026    +  CDS            lacI (fragment): lac repressor; lacI; The lac repressor binds to the lac operator to inhibit transcription in E. coli. This inhibition can be relieved by adding lactose or isopropyl-β-D-thiogalactopyranoside (IPTG).
   2039..2060    +  protein_bind   CAP binding site: CAP binding activates transcription in the presence of cAMP. E. coli catabolite activator protein
   2075..2105    +  promoter       lac promoter: promoter for the E. coli lac operon
   2113..2129    +  protein_bind   lac operator: The lac repressor binds to the lac operator to inhibit transcription in E. coli. This inhibition can be relieved by adding lactose or isopropyl-β-D-thiogalactopyranoside (IPTG). lac repressor encoded by lacI
   2174..2192    +  promoter       T3 promoter: promoter for bacteriophage T3 RNA polymerase
   2220..2441    +  promoter       RSV promoter: Rous sarcoma virus enhancer/promoter
   2448..2628    +  LTR            5' LTR (truncated): truncated 5' long terminal repeat (LTR) from HIV-1
   2672..2797    +  misc_feature   HIV-1 Ψ: packaging signal of human immunodeficiency virus type 1
   2781..3144    +  CDS            HIV-1 gag (fragment): gag protein from human immunodeficiency virus 1; gag
   3239..3575    +  ncRNA          RRE: Accession: RF00036 - HIV Rev response element
   3900..4000    +  CDS            Rev (fragment): human immunodeficiency virus 1 (HIV-1) Rev protein; rev; enhances nuclear export of unspliced and incompletely spliced viral mRNAs
   4019..4136    +  misc_feature   cPPT/CTS: central polypurine tract and central termination sequence of HIV-1
   4156..4179    -  misc_feature   MCS (fragment): pBluescript multiple cloning site
   4183..4693    +  promoter       hPGK promoter: human phosphoglycerate kinase 1 promoter
   4748..4772    +  protein_bind   attB1: mutant version of attB; recombination site for the Gateway® BP reaction BP Clonase™
   4801..4853    +  misc_feature   MCS: multiple cloning site
   4874..5053    +  CDS            JUN (fragment): JUN_HUMAN - Experimental evidence at protein level: Swiss-Prot protein existence level 1. Transcription factor that recognizes and binds to the enhancer heptamer motif 5'-TGA[CG]TCA-3' (PubMed:10995748, PubMed:22083952). Promotes activity of NR5A1 when phosphorylated by HIPK3 leading to increased steroidogenic gene expression upon cAMP signaling pathway stimulation (PubMed:17210646). Involved in activated KRAS-mediated transcriptional activation of USP28 in colorectal cancer (CRC) cells (PubMed:24623306). Binds to the USP28 promoter in colorectal cancer (CRC) cells (PubMed:24623306). From Homo
   5060..5767    +  CDS            mRuby2: mRuby2 is a basic (constitutively fluorescent) red fluorescent protein published in 2012, derived from Entacmaea quadricolor. It has moderate acid sensitivity.
   5794..5818    -  protein_bind   attB2: mutant version of attB; recombination site for the Gateway® BP reaction BP Clonase™
   5849..6437    +  misc_feature   WPRE: woodchuck hepatitis virus posttranscriptional regulatory element
   6493..6822    +  promoter       SV40 promoter: SV40 enhancer and early promoter
   6870..6917    +  promoter       EM7 promoter: synthetic bacterial promoter&nbsp
   6936..7334    +  CDS            BSD: blasticidin S deaminase; Aspergillus terreus BSD; confers resistance to blasticidin
   7351..7419    +  CDS            nef (fragment): NEF_HV1Z2 - Experimental evidence at protein level: Swiss-Prot protein existence level 1. Extracellular Nef protein targets CD4(+) T-lymphocytes for apoptosis by interacting with CXCR4 surface receptors. From Human immunodeficiency virus type 1 group M subtype D (isolate Z2/CDC-Z34) (HIV-1).
   7421..7654    +  LTR            3' LTR (ΔU3): self-inactivating 3' long terminal repeat (LTR) from HIV-1
   7726..7847    +  polyA_signal   SV40 poly(A) signal: SV40 polyadenylation signal
   7866..8001    +  rep_origin     SV40 ori: SV40 origin of replication
   8034..8052    -  promoter       T7 promoter: promoter for bacteriophage T7 RNA polymerase
   8060..8215    +  CDS            lacZα (fragment): LacZα fragment of β-galactosidase; lacZ fragment
   8223..8678    +  rep_origin     f1 ori (sequence partly withheld): f1 bacteriophage origin of replication; arrow indicates direction of (+) strand synthesis
>Addgene plasmid #59154 | pLentiPGK Blast DEST JNKKTRmRuby2 | analyzer sequence | sequence record 91632
CAGGTGGCACTTTTCGGGGAAATGTGCGCGGAACCCCTATTTGTTTATTTTTCTAAATACATTCAAATAT
GTATCCGCTCATGAGACAATAACCCTGATAAATGCTTCAATAATATTGAAAAAGGAAGAGTATGAGTATT
CAACATTTCCGTGTCGCCCTTATTCCCTTTTTTGCGGCATTTTGCCTTCCTGTTTTTGCTCACCCAGAAA
CGCTGGTGAAAGTAAAAGATGCTGAAGATCAGTTGGGTGCACGAGTGGGTTACATCGAACTGGATCTCAA
CAGCGGTAAGATCCTTGAGAGTTTTCGCCCCGAAGAACGTTTTCCAATGATGAGCACTTTTAAAGTTCTG
CTATGTGGCGCGGTATTATCCCGTATTGACGCCGGGCAAGAGCAACTCGGTCGCCGCATACACTATTCTC
AGAATGACTTGGTTGAGTACTCACCAGTCACAGAAAAGCATCTTACGGATGGCATGACAGTAAGAGAATT
ATGCAGTGCTGCCATAACCATGAGTGATAACACTGCGGCCAACTTACTTCTGACAACGATCGGAGGACCG
AAGGAGCTAACCGCTTTTTTGCACAACATGGGGGATCATGTAACTCGCCTTGATCGTTGGGAACCGGAGC
TGAATGAAGCCATACCAAACGACGAGCGTGACACCACGATGCCTGTAGCAATGGCAACAACGTTGCGCAA
ACTATTAACTGGCGAACTACTTACTCTAGCTTCCCGGCAACAATTAATAGACTGGATGGAGGCGGATAAA
GTTGCAGGACCACTTCTGCGCTCGGCCCTTCCGGCTGGCTGGTTTATTGCTGATAAATCTGGAGCCGGTG
AGCGTGGGTCTCGCGGTATCATTGCAGCACTGGGGCCAGATGGTAAGCCCTCCCGTATCGTAGTTATCTA
CACGACGGGGAGTCAGGCAACTATGGATGAACGAAATAGACAGATCGCTGAGATAGGTGCCTCACTGATT
AAGCATTGGTAACTGTCAGACCAAGTTTACTCATATATACTTTAGATTGATTTAAAACTTCATTTTTAAT
TTAAAAGGATCTAGGTGAAGATCCTTTTTGATAATCTCATGACCAAAATCCCTTAACGTGAGTTTTCGTT
CCACTGAGCGTCAGACCCCGTAGAAAAGATCAAAGGATCTTCTTGAGATCCTTTTTTTCTGCGCGTAATC
TGCTGCTTGCAAACAAAAAAACCACCGCTACCAGCGGTGGTTTGTTTGCCGGATCAAGAGCTACCAACTC
TTTTTCCGAAGGTAACTGGCTTCAGCAGAGCGCAGATACCAAATACTGTCCTTCTAGTGTAGCCGTAGTT
AGGCCACCACTTCAAGAACTCTGTAGCACCGCCTACATACCTCGCTCTGCTAATCCTGTTACCAGTGGCT
GCTGCCAGTGGCGATAAGTCGTGTCTTACCGGGTTGGACTCAAGACGATAGTTACCGGATAAGGCGCAGC
GGTCGGGCTGAACGGGGGGTTCGTGCACACAGCCCAGCTTGGAGCGAACGACCTACACCGAACTGAGATA
CCTACAGCGTGAGCTATGAGAAAGCGCCACGCTTCCCGAAGGGAGAAAGGCGGACAGGTATCCGGTAAGC
GGCAGGGTCGGAACAGGAGAGCGCACGAGGGAGCTTCCAGGGGGAAACGCCTGGTATCTTTATAGTCCTG
TCGGGTTTCGCCACCTCTGACTTGAGCGTCGATTTTTGTGATGCTCGTCAGGGGGGCGGAGCCTATGGAA
AAACGCCAGCAACGCGGCCTTTTTACGGTTCCTGGCCTTTTGCTGGCCTTTTGCTCACATGTTCTTTCCT
GCGTTATCCCCTGATTCTGTGGATAACCGTATTACCGCCTTTGAGTGAGCTGATACCGCTCGCCGCAGCC
GAACGACCGAGCGCAGCGAGTCAGTGAGCGAGGAAGCGGAAGAGCGCCCAATACGCAAACCGCCTCTCCC
CGCGCGTTGGCCGATTCATTAATGCAGCTGGCACGACAGGTTTCCCGACTGGAAAGCGGGCAGTGAGCGC
AACGCAATTAATGTGAGTTAGCTCACTCATTAGGCACCCCAGGCTTTACACTTTATGCTTCCGGCTCGTA
TGTTGTGTGGAATTGTGAGCGGATAACAATTTCACACAGGAAACAGCTATGACCATGATTACGCCAAGCG
CGCAATTAACCCTCACTAAAGGGAACAAAAGCTGGAGCTGCAAGCTTAATGTAGTCTTATGCAATACTCT
TGTAGTCTTGCAACATGGTAACGATGAGTTAGCAACATGCCTTACAAGGAGAGAAAAAGCACCGTGCATG
CCGATTGGTGGAAGTAAGGTGGTACGATCGTGCCTTATTAGGAAGGCAACAGACGGGTCTGACATGGATT
GGACGAACCACTGAATTGCCGCATTGCAGAGATATTGTATTTAAGTGCCTAGCTCGATACAATAAACGGG
TCTCTCTGGTTAGACCAGATCTGAGCCTGGGAGCTCTCTGGCTAACTAGGGAACCCACTGCTTAAGCCTC
AATAAAGCTTGCCTTGAGTGCTTCAAGTAGTGTGTGCCCGTCTGTTGTGTGACTCTGGTAACTAGAGATC
CCTCAGACCCTTTTAGTCAGTGTGGAAAATCTCTAGCAGTGGCGCCCGAACAGGGACCTGAAAGCGAAAG
GGAAACCAGAGCTCTCTCGACGCAGGACTCGGCTTGCTGAAGCGCGCACGGCAAGAGGCGAGGGGCGGCG
ACTGGTGAGTACGCCAAAAATTTTGACTAGCGGAGGCTAGAAGGAGAGAGATGGGTGCGAGAGCGTCAGT
ATTAAGCGGGGGAGAATTAGATCGCGATGGGAAAAAATTCGGTTAAGGCCAGGGGGAAAGAAAAAATATA
AATTAAAACATATAGTATGGGCAAGCAGGGAGCTAGAACGATTCGCAGTTAATCCTGGCCTGTTAGAAAC
ATCAGAAGGCTGTAGACAAATACTGGGACAGCTACAACCATCCCTTCAGACAGGATCAGAAGAACTTAGA
TCATTATATAATACAGTAGCAACCCTCTATTGTGTGCATCAAAGGATAGAGATAAAAGACACCAAGGAAG
CTTTAGACAAGATAGAGGAAGAGCAAAACAAAAGTAAGACCACCGCACAGCAAGCGGCCGCTGATCTTCA
GACCTGGAGGAGGAGATATGAGGGACAATTGGAGAAGTGAATTATATAAATATAAAGTAGTAAAAATTGA
ACCATTAGGAGTAGCACCCACCAAGGCAAAGAGAAGAGTGGTGCAGAGAGAAAAAAGAGCAGTGGGAATA
GGAGCTTTGTTCCTTGGGTTCTTGGGAGCAGCAGGAAGCACTATGGGCGCAGCCTCAATGACGCTGACGG
TACAGGCCAGACAATTATTGTCTGGTATAGTGCAGCAGCAGAACAATTTGCTGAGGGCTATTGAGGCGCA
ACAGCATCTGTTGCAACTCACAGTCTGGGGCATCAAGCAGCTCCAGGCAAGAATCCTGGCTGTGGAAAGA
TACCTAAAGGATCAACAGCTCCTGGGGATTTGGGGTTGCTCTGGAAAACTCATTTGCACCACTGCTGTGC
CTTGGAATGCTAGTTGGAGTAATAAATCTCTGGAACAGATTTGGAATCACACGACCTGGATGGAGTGGGA
CAGAGAAATTAACAATTACACAAGCTTAATACACTCCTTAATTGAAGAATCGCAAAACCAGCAAGAAAAG
AATGAACAAGAATTATTGGAATTAGATAAATGGGCAAGTTTGTGGAATTGGTTTAACATAACAAATTGGC
TGTGGTATATAAAATTATTCATAATGATAGTAGGAGGCTTGGTAGGTTTAAGAATAGTTTTTGCTGTACT
TTCTATAGTGAATAGAGTTAGGCAGGGATATTCACCATTATCGTTTCAGACCCACCTCCCAACCCCGAGG
GGACCCGACAGGCCCGAAGGAATAGAAGAAGAAGGTGGAGAGAGAGACAGAGACAGATCCATTCGATTAG
TGAACGGATCTCGACGGTATCGGTTAACTTTTAAAAGAAAAGGGGGGATTGGGGGGTACAGTGCAGGGGA
AAGAATAGTAGACATAATAGCAACAGACATACAAACTAAAGAATTACAAAAACAAATTACAAAAATTCAA
AATTTTATCGATCACGAGACTAGCCTCGAGAAGCTTGATATCGAATTCCCACGGGGTTGGGGTTGCGCCT
TTTCCAAGGCAGCCCTGGGTTTGCGCAGGGACGCGGCTGCTCTGGGCGTGGTTCCGGGAAACGCAGCGGC
GCCGACCCTGGGTCTCGCACATTCTTCACGTCCGTTCGCAGCGTCACCCGGATCTTCGCCGCTACCCTTG
TGGGCCCCCCGGCGACGCTTCCTGCTCCGCCCCTAAGTCGGGAAGGTTCCTTGCGGTTCGCGGCGTGCCG
GACGTGACAAACGGAAGCCGCACGTCTCACTAGTACCCTCGCAGACGGACAGCGCCAGGGAGCAATGGCA
GCGCGCCGACCGCGATGGGCTGTGGCCAATAGCGGCTGCTCAGCGGGGCGCGCCGAGAGCAGCGGCCGGG
AAGGGGCGGTGCGGGAGGCGGGGTGTGGGGCGGTAGTGTGGGCCCTGTTCCTGCCCGCGCGGTGTTCCGC
ATTCTGCAAGCCTCCGGAGCGCACGTCGGCAGTCGGCTCCCTCGTTGACCGAATCACCGACCTCTCTCCC
CAGGGGGATCCACCGGTTCGTCGACTAGTCCAGTGTGGTGGAATTCTGCAGATATCAACAAGTTTGTACA
AAAAAGCAGGCTTTAAAGGAACCAATTCAGTCGACTGGATCTCGAGCTCAAGCTTCGAATTCTGCAGTCG
ACGGTACCGCGGGCCCGGGATCCACCGGCCGGTCGCCACCATGAGTAACCCTAAGATCCTAAAACAGAGC
ATGACCTTGAACCTGGCCGACCCGGTGGGCAGTCTGAAGCCGCACCTCCGCGCCAAGCGCTCGGCCGGTC
TCAACGAAGACGAGTCGCCATCTAAGAAGCTGGCGTCGCCGGAGGTGTCGTCAAGGCTGGAGCGCCTGAC
CCTCCAGTCCAGCACTAGTGTGTCTAAGGGCGAAGAGCTGATCAAGGAAAATATGCGTATGAAGGTGGTC
ATGGAAGGTTCGGTCAACGGCCACCAATTCAAATGCACAGGTGAAGGAGAAGGCAATCCGTACATGGGAA
CTCAAACCATGAGGATCAAAGTCATCGAGGGAGGACCCCTGCCATTTGCCTTTGACATTCTTGCCACGTC
GTTCATGTATGGCAGCCGTACTTTTATCAAGTACCCGAAAGGCATTCCTGATTTCTTTAAACAGTCCTTT
CCTGAGGGTTTTACTTGGGAAAGAGTTACGAGATACGAAGATGGTGGAGTCGTCACCGTCATGCAGGACA
CCAGCCTTGAGGATGGCTGTCTCGTTTACCACGTCCAAGTCAGAGGGGTAAACTTTCCCTCCAATGGTCC
CGTGATGCAGAAGAAGACCAAGGGTTGGGAGCCTAATACAGAGATGATGTATCCAGCAGATGGTGGTCTG
AGGGGATACACTCATATGGCACTGAAAGTTGATGGTGGTGGCCATCTGTCTTGCTCTTTCGTAACAACTT
ACAGGTCAAAAAAGACCGTCGGGAACATCAAGATGCCCGGTATCCATGCCGTTGATCACCGCCTGGAAAG
GTTAGAGGAAAGTGACAATGAAATGTTCGTAGTACAACGCGAACACGCAGTTGCCAAGTTCGCCGGGCTT
GGTGGTGGGATGGACGAGCTGTACAAGTAAGCGGCCGCACTCGAGATATCTAGACCCAGCTTTCTTGTAC
AAAGTGGTTGATATCCAGCACAGTGGCGGCCGCTCGACAATCAACCTCTGGATTACAAAATTTGTGAAAG
ATTGACTGGTATTCTTAACTATGTTGCTCCTTTTACGCTATGTGGATACGCTGCTTTAATGCCTTTGTAT
CATGCTATTGCTTCCCGTATGGCTTTCATTTTCTCCTCCTTGTATAAATCCTGGTTGCTGTCTCTTTATG
AGGAGTTGTGGCCCGTTGTCAGGCAACGTGGCGTGGTGTGCACTGTGTTTGCTGACGCAACCCCCACTGG
TTGGGGCATTGCCACCACCTGTCAGCTCCTTTCCGGGACTTTCGCTTTCCCCCTCCCTATTGCCACGGCG
GAACTCATCGCCGCCTGCCTTGCCCGCTGCTGGACAGGGGCTCGGCTGTTGGGCACTGACAATTCCGTGG
TGTTGTCGGGGAAGCTGACGTCCTTTCCATGGCTGCTCGCCTGTGTTGCCACCTGGATTCTGCGCGGGAC
GTCCTTCTGCTACGTCCCTTCGGCCCTCAATCCAGCGGACCTTCCTTCCCGCGGCCTGCTGCCGGCTCTG
CGGCCTCTTCCGCGTCTTCGCCTTCGCCCTCAGACGAGTCGGATCTCCCTTTGGGCCGCCTCCCCGCCTG
GAATTCTGCAGATATCCGGTTAGTAATGAGTTTGGAATTAATTCTGTGGAATGTGTGTCAGTTAGGGTGT
GGAAAGTCCCCAGGCTCCCCAGCAGGCAGAAGTATGCAAAGCATGCATCTCAATTAGTCAGCAACCAGGT
GTGGAAAGTCCCCAGGCTCCCCAGCAGGCAGAAGTATGCAAAGCATGCATCTCAATTAGTCAGCAACCAT
AGTCCCGCCCCTAACTCCGCCCATCCCGCCCCTAACTCCGCCCAGTTCCGCCCATTCTCCGCCCCATGGC
TGACTAATTTTTTTTATTTATGCAGAGGCCGAGGCCGCCTCTGCCTCTGAGCTATTCCAGAAGTAGTGAG
GAGGCTTTTTTGGAGGCCTAGGCTTTTGCAAAAAGCTCCCGGGAGCTTGTATATCCATTTTCGGATCTGA
TCAGCACGTGTTGACAATTAATCATCGGCATAGTATATCGGCATAGTATAATACGACAAGGTGAGGAACT
AAACCATGGCCAAGCCTTTGTCTCAAGAAGAATCCACCCTCATTGAAAGAGCAACGGCTACAATCAACAG
CATCCCCATCTCTGAAGACTACAGCGTCGCCAGCGCAGCTCTCTCTAGCGACGGCCGCATCTTCACTGGT
GTCAATGTATATCATTTTACTGGGGGACCTTGTGCAGAACTCGTGGTGCTGGGCACTGCTGCTGCTGCGG
CAGCTGGCAACCTGACTTGTATCGTCGCGATCGGAAATGAGAACAGGGGCATCTTGAGCCCCTGCGGACG
GTGCCGACAGGTGCTTCTCGATCTGCATCCTGGGATCAAAGCCATAGTGAAGGACAGTGATGGACAGCCG
ACGGCAGTTGGGATTCGTGAATTGCTGCCCTCTGGTTATGTGTGGGAGGGCTAAGCACAATTCGAGCTCG
GTACCTTTAAGACCAATGACTTACAAGGCAGCTGTAGATCTTAGCCACTTTTTAAAAGAAAAGGGGGGAC
TGGAAGGGCTAGCTCACTCCCAACGAAGACAAGATCTGCTTTTTGCTTGTACTGGGTCTCTCTGGTTAGA
CCAGATCTGAGCCTGGGAGCTCTCTGGCTGCCTAGGGAACCCACTGCTTAAGCCTCAATAAAGCTTGCCT
TGAGTGCTTCAAGTAGTGTGTGCCCGTCTGTTGTGTGACTCTGGTAACTAGAGATCCCTCAGACCCTTTT
AGTCAGTGTGGAAAATCTCTAGCAGTAGTAGTTCATGTCATCTTATTATTCAGTATTTATAACTTGCAAA
GAAATGAATATCAGAGAGTGAGAGGAACTTGTTTATTGCAGCTTATAATGGTTACAAATAAAGCAATAGC
ATCACAAATTTCACAAATAAAGCATTTTTTTCACTGCATTCTAGTTGTGGTTTGTCCAAACTCATCAATG
TATCTTATCATGTCTGGCTCTAGCTATCCCGCCCCTAACTCCGCCCAGTTCCGCCCATTCTCCGCCCCAT
GGCTGACTAATTTTTTTTATTTATGCAGAGGCCGAGGCCGCCTCGGCCTCTGAGCTATTCCAGAAGTAGT
GAGGAGGCTTTTTTGGAGGCCTAGGCTTTTGCGTCGAGACGTACCCAATTCGCCCTATAGTGAGTCGTAT
TACGCGCGCTCACTGGCCGTCGTTTTACAACGTCGTGACTGGGAAAACCCTGGCGTTACCCAACTTAATC
GCCTTGCAGCACATCCCCCTTTCGCCAGCTGGCGTAATAGCGAAGAGGCCCGCACCGATCGCCCTTCCCA
ACAGTTGCGCAGCCTGAATGGCGAATGGCGCG
[124 nt withheld, positions 8223-8346]
C
[91 nt withheld, positions 8348-8438]
A
[49 nt withheld, positions 8440-8488]
CCTTTGACGTTGGAGTCCACGTTCTTT
[37 nt withheld, positions 8516-8552]
ACCCTATCTCGGTCTATTCTTTTGATTTATAAGGGATTTTGCCGATTTCGGCCTATTGGTTAAAAAATGA
GCTGATTTAACAAAAATTTAACGCGAATTTTAACAAAATATTAACGTTTACAATTTCC
