>Addgene plasmid #59154 | pLentiPGK Blast DEST JNKKTRmRuby2 | addgene partial sequence | sequence record 95649 | hPGK-F 5'-GTGTTCCGCATTCTGCAAG-3'
GTCGGCTCCCTCGTTGACCGAATCACCGACCTCTCTCCCCAGGGGGATCCACCGGTTCGTCGACTAGTCC
AGTGTGGTGGAATTCTGCAGATATCAACAAGTTTGTACAAAAAAGCAGGCTTTAAAGGAACCAATTCAGT
CGACTGGATCTCGAGCTCAAGCTTCGAATTCTGCAGTCGACGGTACCGCGGGCCCGGGATCCACCGGCCG
GTCGCCACCATGAGTAACCCTAAGATCCTAAAACAGAGCATGACCTTGAACCTGGCCGACCCGGTGGGCA
GTCTGAAGCCGCACCTCCGCGCCAAGCGCTCGGCCGGTCTCAACGAAGACGAGTCGCCATCTAAGAAGCT
GGCGTCGCCGGAGGTGTCGTCAAGGCTGGAGCGCCTGACCCTCCAGTCCAGCACTAGTGTGTCTAAGGGC
GAAGAGCTGATCAAGGAAAATATGCGTATGAAGGTGGTCATGGAAGGTTCGGTCAACGGCCACCAATTCA
AATGCACAGGTGAAGGAGAAGGCAATCCGTACATGGGAACTCAAACCATGAGGATCAAAGTCATCGAGGG
AGGACCCCTGCCATTTGCCTTTGACATTCTTGCCACGTCGTTCATGTATGGCAGCCGTACTTTTATCAAG
TACCCGAAAGGCATTCCTGATTTCTTTAAACAGTCCTTTCCTGAGGGTTTTACTTGGGAAAGAGTTACGA
GATACGAAGATGGTGG
