>Addgene plasmid #59154 | pLentiPGK Blast DEST JNKKTRmRuby2 | addgene partial sequence | sequence record 95650 | Futet-R 5'-CAAAGGCATTAAAGCAGCGT-3'
CGTAAAAGGAGCAACATAGTTAAGAATACCAGTCAATCTTTCACAAATTTTGTAATCCAGAGGTTGATTG
TCGAGCGGCCGCCACTGTGCTGGATATCAACCACTTTGTACAAGAAAGCTGGGTCTAGATATCTCGAGTG
CGGCCGCTTACTTGTACAGCTCGTCCATCCCACCACCAAGCCCGGCGAACTTGGCAACTGCGTGTTCGCG
TTGTACTACGAACATTTCATTGTCACTTTCCTCTAACCTTTCCAGGCGGTGATCAACGGCATGGATACCG
GGCATCTTGATGTTCCCGACGGTCTTTTTTGACCTGTAAGTTGTTACGAAAGAGCAAGACAGATGGCCAC
CACCATCAACTTTCAGTGCCATATGAGTGTATCCCCTCAGACCACCATCTGCTGGATACATCATCTCTGT
ATTAGGCTCCCAACCCTTGGTCTTCTTCTGCATCACGGGACCATTGGAGGGAAAGTTTACCCCTCTGACT
TGGACGTGGTAAACGAGACAGCCATCCTCAAGGCTGGTGTCCTGCATGACGGTGACGACTCCACCATCTT
CGTATCTCGTAACTCTTTCCCAAGTAAAACCCTCAGGAAAGGACTGTTTAAAGAAATCAGGAATGCCTTT
CGGGTACTTGATAAAAGTACGGCTGCCATACATGAACGACGTGGCAAGAATGTCAAAGGCAAATGGCAGG
GGTCCTCCCTCGATGACTTTGATCCTCATGGTTTGAGTTCCCATGTACGGATTGCCTTCTCCTTCACCTG
TGCATTTGAATTGGTGGCCGTTGACCGAACCTTCCATGACCACCTTC
