>Addgene plasmid #59154 | pLentiPGK Blast DEST JNKKTRmRuby2 | addgene partial sequence | sequence record 95651 | blast-R 5'-gctctttcaatgagggtgga-3'
CTCACCTTGTCGTATTATACTATGCCGATATACTATGCCGATGATTAATTGTCAACACGTGCTGATCAGA
TCCGAAAATGGATATACAAGCTCCCGGGAGCTTTTTGCAAAAGCCTAGGCCTCCAAAAAAGCCTCCTCAC
TACTTCTGGAATAGCTCAGAGGCAGAGGCGGCCTCGGCCTCTGCATAAATAAAAAAAATTAGTCAGCCAT
GGGGCGGAGAATGGGCGGAACTGGGCGGAGTTAGGGGCGGGATGGGCGGAGTTAGGGGCGGGACTATGGT
TGCTGACTAATTGAGATGCATGCTTTGCATACTTCTGCCTGCTGGGGAGCCTGGGGACTTTCCACACCTG
GTTGCTGACTAATTGAGATGCATGCTTTGCATACTTCTGCCTGCTGGGGAGCCTGGGGACTTTCCACACC
CTAACTGACACACATTCCACAGAATTAATTCC
